>Addgene plasmid #32039 | PHF20 (3QII) | depositor partial sequence | sequence record 38614 | insert
GATGGATCTTCTGAATTTCAAATAAATGAGCAGGTCCTTGCTTGCTGGTCTGATTGTCGTTTTTACCCGG
CCAAAGTCACTGCTGTTAACAAGGATGGTACTTACACTGTGAAATTTTATGATGGAGTAGTTCAGACTGT
CAAACATATTCATGTCAAAGCTTTTTCCAAAGATCAGAATATTGTGGGTAATGCTAGGCCT
