>Addgene plasmid #32039 | PHF20 (3QII) | addgene partial sequence | sequence record 42044 | T7 5'-TAATACGACTCACTATAGGG-3'
ATTCCCTCTGAATATTTTGTTTAACTTTAAGAAGGAGATATACCATGCATCATCATCATCATCACAGCAG
CGGCAGAGAAAACTTGTATTTCCAGGGCGATGGATCTTCTGAATTTCAAATAAATGAGCAGGTCCTTGCT
TGCTGGTCTGATTGTCGTTTTTACCCGGCCAAAGTCACTGCTGTTAACAAGGATGGTACTTACACTGTGA
AATTTTATGATGGAGTAGTTCAGACTGTCAAACATATTCATGTCAAAGCTTTTTCCAAAGATCAGAATAT
TGTGGGTAATGCTAGGCCTTGATGACGAAGCTTGCGGCCGCACTCGAGCACCACCACCACCACCACTGAG
ATCCGGCTGCTAACAAAGCCCGAAAGGAAGCTGAGTTGGCTGCTGCCACCGCTGAGCAATAACTAGCATA
ACCCCTTGGGGCCTCTAAACGGGTCTTGAGGGGTTTTTTGCTGAAAGGAGGAACTATATCCGGATTGGCG
AATGGG
[124 nt withheld, positions 497-620]
C
[91 nt withheld, positions 622-712]
A
[49 nt withheld, positions 714-762]
CCTTTGACGTTGGAGTCCACGTTCTTT
[37 nt withheld, positions 790-826]
ACCCTATCTCGGTCTATTC
