[The description below was written by a language model from this plasmid's Addgene catalogue record.]
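Description:
PHF20 (3QII) is a bacterial expression plasmid built on pET28-MHL, a structural-genomics derivative of the pET28 family designed for ligation-independent cloning. It is maintained in E. coli under kanamycin selection and is recorded as low copy. No feature table accompanies the record, so the origin of replication and other backbone elements are not itemised. The listed backbone size is 7325 bp without the insert.

The payload is a short 201 bp fragment of human PHF20 (PHD finger protein 20) encoding only the second Tudor domain, amino acids 83–150, rather than the full open reading frame. Expression is driven by the T7 promoter, which depends on a host strain supplying T7 RNA polymerase; the use of a T7 terminator sequencing primer suggests the cassette is bounded downstream by that terminator. The backbone contributes an N-terminal His tag followed by a TEV protease cleavage site. The domain can therefore be captured by immobilised metal affinity chromatography, and the tag can then be removed to leave a near-native protein.

The stated purpose is recombinant production of this isolated domain for structure determination, and the construct is associated with a deposited crystal structure, which gives the plasmid its name. Beyond crystallography, a construct of this type suits any work needing purified PHF20 Tudor domain 2. It is not appropriate for studies requiring full-length PHF20 or expression in eukaryotic cells.
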