Addgene plasmid #32039: PHF20 (3QII)
Purpose: Bacterial expression for structure determination; may not be full ORF
Depositing lab: Cheryl Arrowsmith. Depositing organization: University of Toronto.
Backbone
  Vector backbone: pET28-MHL
  Backbone manufacturer: Structural Genomics Consortium (Addgene plasmid 26096)
  Backbone size w/o insert (bp): 7325
  Vector type: Bacterial Expression
Growth in bacteria
  Bacterial resistance: Kanamycin, 50 μg/mL
  Growth temperature: 37°C
  Growth strain: DH5alpha
  Copy number: Low Copy
Gene/Insert
  Gene/Insert name: PHF20 (alt names: PDB: 3QII; PHD finger protein 20, Tudor domain 2)
  Species: H. sapiens (human)
  Insert size (bp): 201
  Mutation: Tudor domain 2 only (amino acids 83-150)
  GenBank ID: BC150178
  Entrez Gene: PHF20 (a.k.a. C20orf104, GLEA2, HCA58, NZF, TDRD20A, TZP)
  Promoter: T7
  Tag / fusion protein: His (with TEV cleavage) (N terminal on backbone)
  Cloning method: Ligation Independent Cloning
  Sequencing primers: 5′ T7; 3′ T7-term
Terms and licenses: Academic/Nonprofit Terms; Industry Terms: Not Available to Industry
Depositor comments: PDB: 3QII. http://www.thesgc.org/structures/3QII/
How to cite: PHF20 (3QII) was a gift from Cheryl Arrowsmith (Addgene plasmid # 32039 ; http://n2t.net/addgene:32039 ; RRID:Addgene_32039)
